Addgene plasmid #139534: pENTR-R2L3-IRES-BSD-pA
Purpose: Provides IRES-BSD-pA cassette on Gateway entry vector
Depositing lab: Minoru Ko. Depositing organization: Keio University.
Backbone
  Vector backbone: pDONR-P2rP3
  Backbone size w/o insert (bp): 2618
  Vector type: Mammalian Expression
  Selectable markers: Blasticidin
Growth in bacteria
  Bacterial resistance: Kanamycin, 50 μg/mL
  Growth temperature: 37°C
  Growth strain: DH5alpha
  Copy number: High Copy
Gene/Insert
  Gene/Insert name: Blasticidin resistant gene
  Species: Aspergillus terreus
  Cloning method: Gateway Cloning
Terms and licenses: Academic/Nonprofit Terms; Industry Terms: Not Available to Industry
How to cite: pENTR-R2L3-IRES-BSD-pA was a gift from Minoru Ko (Addgene plasmid # 139534 ; http://n2t.net/addgene:139534 ; RRID:Addgene_139534)
