[The description below was written by a language model from this plasmid's Addgene catalogue record, the feature table of its GenBank file and pLannotate feature annotations shown in this document.]
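Description:
pENTR-R2L3-IRES-BSD-pA is a 3,974 bp Gateway entry clone built on the pDONR-P2rP3 donor backbone. It supplies a promoterless IRES–blasticidin resistance–polyadenylation cassette as the third (3′) element in multi-fragment Gateway assemblies. It is propagated in E. coli as a high-copy plasmid through a pUC/ColE1-type origin and selected with kanamycin via an aminoglycoside phosphotransferase gene. The backbone also carries rrnB T1 and T2 transcription terminators upstream of the cloning region, M13 forward and reverse primer sites, and a T7 promoter flanking the insert, which are useful for sequence verification.

The payload lies between the two Gateway recombination sites. The deposited GenBank file labels these attP2R and attP3, carried over from the donor vector. The plasmid name and the automated annotation instead indicate the post-BP entry-clone configuration, attR2 on one side and an attL3-type site on the other. Within this interval, an encephalomyocarditis virus IRES precedes the BSD coding sequence, the blasticidin S deaminase from Aspergillus terreus, and an SV40 polyadenylation signal follows it. The short lacI, lacZα and large T antigen hits in the automated table are fragments and are probably residual or flanking sequence rather than functional genes.

No promoter drives the cassette in this plasmid. After an LR reaction places it downstream of a promoter and a gene of interest from companion entry clones, the IRES allows cap-independent translation of BSD from the same bicistronic transcript. Blasticidin resistance in mammalian cells is thereby linked to transgene expression, and the SV40 signal terminates the message. The record does not name specific destination vectors or partner entry clones.
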