LOCUS       Exported 3974 bp ds-DNA circular SYN 14-JUN-2012
DEFINITION  synthetic circular DNA
ACCESSION   .
VERSION     .
KEYWORDS    .
SOURCE      synthetic DNA construct
  ORGANISM  synthetic DNA construct
REFERENCE   1 (bases 1 to 3974)
  AUTHORS   .
  TITLE     Direct Submission
  JOURNAL   Exported Monday, Jan 27, 2020 from SnapGene Viewer 5.0.7
            https://www.snapgene.com
COMMENT     Insert from //LS-VLA64/share/genbank format/niwa lab
            plasmid/10681.gb 3231 to 4586 Backbone from //LS-VLA64/share/genbank
            format/pDONR P2R-P3.gb 2889 to 733
FEATURES             Location/Qualifiers
     source          1..3974
                     /organism="synthetic DNA construct"
                     /mol_type="other DNA"
     primer_bind     536..553
                     /label=M13-fwd
     misc_feature    537..552
                     /label=M13 Forward
     misc_feature    591..733
                     /label=attP2R
     misc_feature    776..1348
                     /label=IRES
     CDS             1352..1744
                     /label=BSD
     polyA_signal    1782..1993
                     /label=SV40 pA
     misc_feature    2090..2178
                     /label=attP3
     primer_bind     complement(2235..2255)
                     /label=M13-rev
     CDS             2368..3174
                     /label=KanR
     misc_feature    3298..3901
                     /label=pUC ori
ORIGIN
        1 ctttcctgcg ttatcccctg attctgtgga taaccgtatt accgcctttg agtgagctga
       61 taccgctcgc cgcagccgaa cgaccgagcg cagcgagtca gtgagcgagg aagcggaaga
      121 gcgcccaata cgcaaaccgc ctctccccgc gcgttggccg attcattaat gcagctggca
      181 cgacaggttt cccgactgga aagcgggcag tgagcgcaac gcaattaata cgcgtaccgc
      241 tagccaggaa gagtttgtag aaacgcaaaa aggccatccg tcaggatggc cttctgctta
      301 gtttgatgcc tggcagttta tggcgggcgt cctgcccgcc accctccggg ccgttgcttc
      361 acaacgttca aatccgctcc cggcggattt gtcctactca ggagagcgtt caccgacaaa
      421 caacagataa aacgaaaggc ccagtcttcc gactgagcct ttcgttttat ttgatgcctg
      481 gcagttccct actctcgcgt taacgctagc atggatgttt tcccagtcac gacgttgtaa
      541 aacgacggcc agtcttaagc tcgggccctg cagctctaga gctcgaattc tacaggtcac
      601 taataccatc taagtagttg attcatagtg actgcatatg ttgtgtttta cagtattatg
      661 tagtctgttt tttatgcaaa atctaattta atatattgat atttatatca ttttacgttt
      721 ctcgttcaac tttcttgtac aaagtgggtt taaaccgccc cccccccctc tccctccccc
      781 ccccctaacg ttactggccg aagccgcttg gaataaggcc ggtgtgcgtt tgtctatatg
      841 ttattttcca ccatattgcc gtcttttggc aatgtgaggg cccggaaacc tggccctgtc
      901 ttcttgacga gcattcctag gggtctttcc cctctcgcca aaggaatgca aggtctgttg
      961 aatgtcgtga aggaagcagt tcctctggaa gcttcttgaa gacaaacaac gtctgtagcg
     1021 accctttgca ggcagcggaa ccccccacct ggcgacaggt gcctctgcgg ccaaaagcca
     1081 cgtgtataag atacacctgc aaaggcggca caaccccagt gccacgttgt gagttggata
     1141 gttgtggaaa gagtcaaatg gctctcctca agcgtattca acaaggggct gaaggatgcc
     1201 cagaaggtac cccattgtat gggatctgat ctggggcctc ggtgcacatg ctttacatgt
     1261 gtttagtcga ggttaaaaaa acgtctaggc cccccgaacc acggggacgt ggttttcctt
     1321 tgaaaaacac gatgataata tggccacaac catgcctttg tctcaagaag aatccaccct
     1381 cattgaaaga gcaacggcta caatcaacag catccccatc tctgaagact acagcgtcgc
     1441 cagcgcagct ctctctagcg acggccgcat cttcactggt gtcaatgtat atcattttac
     1501 tgggggacct tgtgcagaac tcgtggtgct gggcactgct gctgctgcgg cagctggcaa
     1561 cctgacttgt atcgtcgcga tcggaaatga gaacaggggc atcttgagcc cctgcggacg
     1621 gtgccgacag gtgcttctcg atctgcatcc tgggatcaaa gccatagtga aggacagtga
     1681 tggacagccg acggcagttg ggattcgtga attgctgccc tctggttatg tgtgggaggg
     1741 ttaactagat aagtaatgat cataatcagc catatcacat ctgtagaggt tttacttgct
     1801 ttaaaaaacc tcccacacct ccccctgaac ctgaaacata aaatgaatgc aattgttgtt
     1861 gttaacttgt ttattgcagc ttataatggt tacaaataaa gcaatagcat cacaaatttc
     1921 acaaataaag catttttttc actgcattct agttgtggtt tgtccaaact catcaatgta
     1981 tcttatcatg tctggatccg ctgcattaat gaatcggcca acgcgcgggg agaggcggtt
     2041 tgcgtattgg gcgctcttcc gcttcctcgc tcacggcgcg cccaacttta ttatacaaag
     2101 ttggcattat aaaaaagcat tgcttatcaa tttgttgcaa cgaacaggtc actatcagtc
     2161 aaaataaaat cattatttgg agctccatgg tagcgttaac gcggccgcga tatcccctat
     2221 agtgagtcgt attacatggt catagctgtt tcctggcagc tctggcccgt gtctcaaaat
     2281 ctctgatgtt acattgcaca agataaaaat atatcatcat gaacaataaa actgtctgct
     2341 tacataaaca gtaatacaag gggtgttatg agccatattc aacgggaaac gtcgaggccg
     2401 cgattaaatt ccaacatgga tgctgattta tatgggtata aatgggctcg cgataatgtc
     2461 gggcaatcag gtgcgacaat ctatcgcttg tatgggaagc ccgatgcgcc agagttgttt
     2521 ctgaaacatg gcaaaggtag cgttgccaat gatgttacag atgagatggt cagactaaac
     2581 tggctgacgg aatttatgcc tcttccgacc atcaagcatt ttatccgtac tcctgatgat
     2641 gcatggttac tcaccactgc gatccccgga aaaacagcat tccaggtatt agaagaatat
     2701 cctgattcag gtgaaaatat tgttgatgcg ctggcagtgt tcctgcgccg gttgcattcg
     2761 attcctgttt gtaattgtcc ttttaacagc gatcgcgtat ttcgtctcgc tcaggcgcaa
     2821 tcacgaatga ataacggttt ggttgatgcg agtgattttg atgacgagcg taatggctgg
     2881 cctgttgaac aagtctggaa agaaatgcat aaacttttgc cattctcacc ggattcagtc
     2941 gtcactcatg gtgatttctc acttgataac cttatttttg acgaggggaa attaataggt
     3001 tgtattgatg ttggacgagt cggaatcgca gaccgatacc aggatcttgc catcctatgg
     3061 aactgcctcg gtgagttttc tccttcatta cagaaacggc tttttcaaaa atatggtatt
     3121 gataatcctg atatgaataa attgcagttt catttgatgc tcgatgagtt tttctaatca
     3181 gaattggtta attggttgta acactggcag agcattacgc tgacttgacg ggacggcgca
     3241 agctcatgac caaaatccct taacgtgagt tacgcgtcgt tccactgagc gtcagacccc
     3301 gtagaaaaga tcaaaggatc ttcttgagat cctttttttc tgcgcgtaat ctgctgcttg
     3361 caaacaaaaa aaccaccgct accagcggtg gtttgtttgc cggatcaaga gctaccaact
     3421 ctttttccga aggtaactgg cttcagcaga gcgcagatac caaatactgt ccttctagtg
     3481 tagccgtagt taggccacca cttcaagaac tctgtagcac cgcctacata cctcgctctg
     3541 ctaatcctgt taccagtggc tgctgccagt ggcgataagt cgtgtcttac cgggttggac
     3601 tcaagacgat agttaccgga taaggcgcag cggtcgggct gaacgggggg ttcgtgcaca
     3661 cagcccagct tggagcgaac gacctacacc gaactgagat acctacagcg tgagcattga
     3721 gaaagcgcca cgcttcccga agggagaaag gcggacaggt atccggtaag cggcagggtc
     3781 ggaacaggag agcgcacgag ggagcttcca gggggaaacg cctggtatct ttatagtcct
     3841 gtcgggtttc gccacctctg acttgagcgt cgatttttgt gatgctcgtc aggggggcgg
     3901 agcctatgga aaaacgccag caacgcggcc tttttacggt tcctggcctt ttgctggcct
     3961 tttgctcaca tgtt
//
