Features (pLannotate 1.2.2; 15 found; start..end, strand, type, name):
    121..213     +  CDS            lacI (fragment): lac repressor; lacI; The lac repressor binds to the lac operator to inhibit transcription in E. coli. This inhibition can be relieved by adding lactose or isopropyl-β-D-thiogalactopyranoside (IPTG).
    268..295     -  terminator     rrnB T2 terminator: transcription terminator T2 from the E. coli rrnB gene
    427..470     +  terminator     rrnB T1 terminator: Escherichia coli rrnB; transcription terminator T1 from the E. coli rrnB gene
    517..553     -  CDS            lacZα (fragment): LacZα fragment of β-galactosidase; lacZ fragment
    624..747     -  protein_bind   attR2: mutant version of attR; recombination site for the Gateway® LR reaction LR Clonase™
    876..1338    +  misc_feature   IRES: internal ribosome entry site (IRES) of the encephalomyocarditis virus (EMCV)
   1352..1741    +  CDS            bsd: BSD_ASPTE - Experimental evidence at protein level: Swiss-Prot protein existence level 1. Catalyzes the deamination of the cytosine moiety of the antibiotics blasticidin S, cytomycin and acetylblasticidin S. From Aspergillus terreus.
   1756..1841    +  CDS            large T antigen (fragment): large T antigen from SV40 (simian virus 40)
   1864..1998    +  polyA_signal   SV40 poly(A) signal: SV40 polyadenylation signal
   2000..2054    -  CDS            lacI (fragment): lac repressor; lacI; The lac repressor binds to the lac operator to inhibit transcription in E. coli. This inhibition can be relieved by adding lactose or isopropyl-β-D-thiogalactopyranoside (IPTG).
   2083..2103    -  protein_bind   attB3: mutant version of attB; core recombination site for the Gateway® BP reaction BP Clonase™
   2094..2179    -  protein_bind   attL1 (fragment): mutant version of attL; recombination site for the Gateway® LR reaction LR Clonase™
   2216..2234    -  promoter       T7 promoter: promoter for bacteriophage T7 RNA polymerase
   2368..3177    +  CDS            KanR: aminoglycoside phosphotransferase; aph(3')-Ia; confers resistance to kanamycin in bacteria or G418 (Geneticin®) in eukaryotes
   3324..3912    +  rep_origin     ori: high-copy-number ColE1/pMB1/pBR322/pUC origin of replication
>Addgene plasmid #139534 | pENTR-R2L3-IRES-BSD-pA | addgene full sequence | sequence record 274688 | Addgene NGS Result
CTTTCCTGCGTTATCCCCTGATTCTGTGGATAACCGTATTACCGCCTTTGAGTGAGCTGATACCGCTCGC
CGCAGCCGAACGACCGAGCGCAGCGAGTCAGTGAGCGAGGAAGCGGAAGAGCGCCCAATACGCAAACCGC
CTCTCCCCGCGCGTTGGCCGATTCATTAATGCAGCTGGCACGACAGGTTTCCCGACTGGAAAGCGGGCAG
TGAGCGCAACGCAATTAATACGCGTACCGCTAGCCAGGAAGAGTTTGTAGAAACGCAAAAAGGCCATCCG
TCAGGATGGCCTTCTGCTTAGTTTGATGCCTGGCAGTTTATGGCGGGCGTCCTGCCCGCCACCCTCCGGG
CCGTTGCTTCACAACGTTCAAATCCGCTCCCGGCGGATTTGTCCTACTCAGGAGAGCGTTCACCGACAAA
CAACAGATAAAACGAAAGGCCCAGTCTTCCGACTGAGCCTTTCGTTTTATTTGATGCCTGGCAGTTCCCT
ACTCTCGCGTTAACGCTAGCATGGATGTTTTCCCAGTCACGACGTTGTAAAACGACGGCCAGTCTTAAGC
TCGGGCCCTGCAGCTCTAGAGCTCGAATTCTACAGGTCACTAATACCATCTAAGTAGTTGGTTCATAGTG
ACTGCATATGTTGTGTTTTACAGTATTATGTAGTCTGTTTTTTATGCAAAATCTAATTTAATATATTGAT
ATTTATATCATTTTACGTTTCTCGTTCAACTTTCTTGTACAAAGTGGGTTTAAACCGCCCCCCCCCCCTC
TCCCTCCCCCCCCCCTAACGTTACTGGCCGAAGCCGCTTGGAATAAGGCCGGTGTGCGTTTGTCTATATG
TTATTTTCCACCATATTGCCGTCTTTTGGCAATGTGAGGGCCCGGAAACCTGGCCCTGTCTTCTTGACGA
GCATTCCTAGGGGTCTTTCCCCTCTCGCCAAAGGAATGCAAGGTCTGTTGAATGTCGTGAAGGAAGCAGT
TCCTCTGGAAGCTTCTTGAAGACAAACAACGTCTGTAGCGACCCTTTGCAGGCAGCGGAACCCCCCACCT
GGCGACAGGTGCCTCTGCGGCCAAAAGCCACGTGTATAAGATACACCTGCAAAGGCGGCACAACCCCAGT
GCCACGTTGTGAGTTGGATAGTTGTGGAAAGAGTCAAATGGCTCTCCTCAAGCGTATTCAACAAGGGGCT
GAAGGATGCCCAGAAGGTACCCCATTGTATGGGATCTGATCTGGGGCCTCGGTGCACATGCTTTACATGT
GTTTAGTCGAGGTTAAAAAAACGTCTAGGCCCCCCGAACCACGGGGACGTGGTTTTCCTTTGAAAAACAC
GATGATAATATGGCCACAACCATGCCTTTGTCTCAAGAAGAATCCACCCTCATTGAAAGAGCAACGGCTA
CAATCAACAGCATCCCCATCTCTGAAGACTACAGCGTCGCCAGCGCAGCTCTCTCTAGCGACGGCCGCAT
CTTCACTGGTGTCAATGTATATCATTTTACTGGGGGACCTTGTGCAGAACTCGTGGTGCTGGGCACTGCT
GCTGCTGCGGCAGCTGGCAACCTGACTTGTATCGTCGCGATCGGAAATGAGAACAGGGGCATCTTGAGCC
CCTGCGGACGGTGCCGACAGGTGCTTCTCGATCTGCATCCTGGGATCAAAGCCATAGTGAAGGACAGTGA
TGGACAGCCGACGGCAGTTGGGATTCGTGAATTGCTGCCCTCTGGTTATGTGTGGGAGGGTTAACTAGAT
AAGTAATGATCATAATCAGCCATATCACATCTGTAGAGGTTTTACTTGCTTTAAAAAACCTCCCACACCT
CCCCCTGAACCTGAAACATAAAATGAATGCAATTGTTGTTGTTAACTTGTTTATTGCAGCTTATAATGGT
TACAAATAAAGCAATAGCATCACAAATTTCACAAATAAAGCATTTTTTTCACTGCATTCTAGTTGTGGTT
TGTCCAAACTCATCAATGTATCTTATCATGTCTGGATCCGCTGCATTAATGAATCGGCCAACGCGCGGGG
AGAGGCGGTTTGCGTATTGGGCGCTCTTCCGCTTCCTCGCTCACGGCGCGCCCAACTTTATTATACAAAG
TTGGCATTATAAAAAAGCATTGCTTATCAATTTGTTGCAACGAACAGGTCACTATCAGTCAAAATAAAAT
CATTATTTGGAGCTCCATGGTAGCGTTAACGCGGCCGCGATATCCCCTATAGTGAGTCGTATTACATGGT
CATAGCTGTTTCCTGGCAGCTCTGGCCCGTGTCTCAAAATCTCTGATGTTACATTGCACAAGATAAAAAT
ATATCATCATGAACAATAAAACTGTCTGCTTACATAAACAGTAATACAAGGGGTGTTATGAGCCATATTC
AACGGGAAACGTCGAGGCCGCGATTAAATTCCAACATGGATGCTGATTTATATGGGTATAAATGGGCTCG
CGATAATGTCGGGCAATCAGGTGCGACAATCTATCGCTTGTATGGGAAGCCCGATGCGCCAGAGTTGTTT
CTGAAACATGGCAAAGGTAGCGTTGCCAATGATGTTACAGATGAGATGGTCAGACTAAACTGGCTGACGG
AATTTATGCCTCTTCCGACCATCAAGCATTTTATCCGTACTCCTGATGATGCATGGTTACTCACCACTGC
GATCCCCGGAAAAACAGCATTCCAGGTATTAGAAGAATATCCTGATTCAGGTGAAAATATTGTTGATGCG
CTGGCAGTGTTCCTGCGCCGGTTGCATTCGATTCCTGTTTGTAATTGTCCTTTTAACAGCGATCGCGTAT
TTCGTCTCGCTCAGGCGCAATCACGAATGAATAACGGTTTGGTTGATGCGAGTGATTTTGATGACGAGCG
TAATGGCTGGCCTGTTGAACAAGTCTGGAAAGAAATGCATAAACTTTTGCCATTCTCACCGGATTCAGTC
GTCACTCATGGTGATTTCTCACTTGATAACCTTATTTTTGACGAGGGGAAATTAATAGGTTGTATTGATG
TTGGACGAGTCGGAATCGCAGACCGATACCAGGATCTTGCCATCCTATGGAACTGCCTCGGTGAGTTTTC
TCCTTCATTACAGAAACGGCTTTTTCAAAAATATGGTATTGATAATCCTGATATGAATAAATTGCAGTTT
CATTTGATGCTCGATGAGTTTTTCTAATCAGAATTGGTTAATTGGTTGTAACACTGGCAGAGCATTACGC
TGACTTGACGGGACGGCGCAAGCTCATGACCAAAATCCCTTAACGTGAGTTACGCGTCGTTCCACTGAGC
GTCAGACCCCGTAGAAAAGATCAAAGGATCTTCTTGAGATCCTTTTTTTCTGCGCGTAATCTGCTGCTTG
CAAACAAAAAAACCACCGCTACCAGCGGTGGTTTGTTTGCCGGATCAAGAGCTACCAACTCTTTTTCCGA
AGGTAACTGGCTTCAGCAGAGCGCAGATACCAAATACTGTTCTTCTAGTGTAGCCGTAGTTAGGCCACCA
CTTCAAGAACTCTGTAGCACCGCCTACATACCTCGCTCTGCTAATCCTGTTACCAGTGGCTGCTGCCAGT
GGCGATAAGTCGTGTCTTACCGGGTTGGACTCAAGACGATAGTTACCGGATAAGGCGCAGCGGTCGGGCT
GAACGGGGGGTTCGTGCACACAGCCCAGCTTGGAGCGAACGACCTACACCGAACTGAGATACCTACAGCG
TGAGCTATGAGAAAGCGCCACGCTTCCCGAAGGGAGAAAGGCGGACAGGTATCCGGTAAGCGGCAGGGTC
GGAACAGGAGAGCGCACGAGGGAGCTTCCAGGGGGAAACGCCTGGTATCTTTATAGTCCTGTCGGGTTTC
GCCACCTCTGACTTGAGCGTCGATTTTTGTGATGCTCGTCAGGGGGGCGGAGCCTATGGAAAAACGCCAG
CAACGCGGCCTTTTTACGGTTCCTGGCCTTTTGCTGGCCTTTTGCTCACATGTT
